# Supplementary material for: Expression of in vivo biotinylated recombinant antigens SAG1 and SAG2A from Toxoplasma gondii for improved seroepidemiological bead-based multiplex assays
Source: BMC Biotechnol. 2020 Oct 6;20:53. doi: 10.1186/s12896-020-00646-7 (PMC7542104; doi:10.1186/s12896-020-00646-7)
Supplement: Supplementary file 2 — Additional file 2. Sequence S1. [file 12896_2020_646_MOESM2_ESM.txt]

LOCUS       pAviTag_MBP_SAG1        4324 bp ds-DNA     circular     29-AUG-2017
DEFINITION  Vector for Expresso(R) cloning to add C-terminal biotinylation and
            6xHis tags, with rhamnose-inducible expression.
ACCESSION   .
VERSION     .
KEYWORDS    pAviTag C-His Kan
SOURCE      synthetic DNA construct
  ORGANISM  synthetic DNA construct
REFERENCE   1  (bases 1 to 2359)
  AUTHORS   Lucigen
  TITLE     Direct Submission
  JOURNAL   Exported Friday, Oct 09, 2015 from SnapGene 2.8.2
            http://www.snapgene.com
COMMENT     
COMMENT     
COMMENT     ApEinfo:methylated:1
FEATURES             Location/Qualifiers
     promoter        1..119
                     /note="rhaB promoter"
                     /note="promoter of the E. coli rhaBAD operon, conferring
                     tight induction with L-rhamnose and repression with
                     D-glucose in the presence of RhaR and RhaS (Giacalone et
                     al., 2006)"
                     /locus_tag="rhaB promoter"
                     /ApEinfo_label="rhaB promoter"
                     /ApEinfo_fwdcolor="pink"
                     /ApEinfo_revcolor="pink"
                     /ApEinfo_graphicformat="arrow_data {{0 1 2 0 0 -1} {} 0}
                     width 5 offset 0"
     CDS             2190..2234
                     /codon_start=1
                     /product="peptide tag that allows for enzymatic
                     biotinylation"
                     /note="AviTag(TM)"
                     /translation="GLNDIFEAQKIEWHE"
                     /locus_tag="AviTag"
                     /ApEinfo_label="AviTag"
                     /ApEinfo_fwdcolor="pink"
                     /ApEinfo_revcolor="pink"
                     /ApEinfo_graphicformat="arrow_data {{0 1 2 0 0 -1} {} 0}
                     width 5 offset 0"
     CDS             2235..2252
                     /codon_start=1
                     /product="6xHis affinity tag"
                     /note="6xHis"
                     /translation="HHHHHH"
                     /locus_tag="6xHis tag"
                     /ApEinfo_label="6xHis tag"
                     /ApEinfo_fwdcolor="#a1bdff"
                     /ApEinfo_revcolor="pink"
                     /ApEinfo_graphicformat="arrow_data {{0 1 2 0 0 -1} {} 0}
                     width 5 offset 0"
     misc_feature    join(1368..1707,1709..2144)
                     /locus_tag="SAG1 31-289"
                     /ApEinfo_label="SAG1 31-289"
                     /ApEinfo_fwdcolor="#40a3ff"
                     /ApEinfo_revcolor="green"
                     /ApEinfo_graphicformat="arrow_data {{0 1 2 0 0 -1} {} 0}
                     width 5 offset 0"
     misc_feature    186..1367
                     /locus_tag="6His-MBP-N10-TEV"
                     /ApEinfo_label="6His-MBP-N10-TEV"
                     /ApEinfo_fwdcolor="#ffcf61"
                     /ApEinfo_revcolor="green"
                     /ApEinfo_graphicformat="arrow_data {{0 1 2 0 0 -1} {} 0}
                     width 5 offset 0"
     rep_origin      2480..3067
                     /direction=RIGHT
                     /note="ori"
                     /note="high-copy-number ColE1/pMB1/pBR322/pUC origin of
                     replication"
                     /locus_tag="pBR322 ori"
                     /ApEinfo_label="pBR322 ori"
                     /ApEinfo_fwdcolor="pink"
                     /ApEinfo_revcolor="pink"
                     /ApEinfo_graphicformat="arrow_data {{0 1 2 0 0 -1} {} 0}
                     width 5 offset 0"
     CDS             complement(3130..3321)
                     /codon_start=1
                     /gene="rop"
                     /product="Rop protein, which maintains plasmids at low
                     copy number"
                     /note="rop"
                     /translation="MTKQEKTALNMARFIRSQTLTLLEKLNELDADEQADICESLHDH
                     A DELYRSCLARFGDDGENL"
                     /locus_tag="Rop protein"
                     /ApEinfo_label="Rop protein"
                     /ApEinfo_fwdcolor="pink"
                     /ApEinfo_revcolor="#ffa47c"
                     /ApEinfo_graphicformat="arrow_data {{0 1 2 0 0 -1} {} 0}
                     width 5 offset 0"
     CDS             complement(3322..4137)
                     /codon_start=1
                     /gene="aph(3')-Ia"
                     /product="aminoglycoside phosphotransferase"
                     /note="KanR"
                     /note="confers resistance to kanamycin in bacteria or G418
                     (Geneticin(R)) in eukaryotes"
                     /translation="MSHIQRETSCSRPRLNSNMDADLYGYKWARDNVGQSGATIYRLY
                     G
                     KPDAPELFLKHGKGSVANDVTDEMVRLNWLTEFMPLPTIKHFIRTPDDAWLLTTAIPG
                     K
                     TAFQVLEEYPDSGENIVDALAVFLRRLHSIPVCNCPFNGDRVFRLAQAQSRMNNGLVG
                     A
                     SDFDDERNGWPVEQVWKEMHKLLPFSPDSVVTHGDFSLDNLIFDEGKLIGCIDVGRVG
                     I ADRYQDLAILWNCLGEFSPSLQKRLFQKYGIDNPDMNKLQFHLMLDEFF"
                     /locus_tag="KanR"
                     /ApEinfo_label="KanR"
                     /ApEinfo_fwdcolor="pink"
                     /ApEinfo_revcolor="#a8ff85"
                     /ApEinfo_graphicformat="arrow_data {{0 1 2 0 0 -1} {} 0}
                     width 5 offset 0"
     promoter        complement(4138..4228)
                     /note="cat promoter"
                     /note="promoter of the E. coli cat gene encoding
                     chloramphenicol acetyltransferase"
                     /locus_tag="cat promoter"
                     /ApEinfo_label="cat promoter"
                     /ApEinfo_fwdcolor="pink"
                     /ApEinfo_revcolor="#bfbfbf"
                     /ApEinfo_graphicformat="arrow_data {{0 1 2 0 0 -1} {} 0}
                     width 5 offset 0"
ORIGIN
        1 caccacaatt cagcaaattg tgaacatcat cacgttcatc tttccctggt tgccaatggc
       61 ccattttcct gtcagtaacg agaaggtcgc gaattcaggc gctttttaga ctggtcgtag
      121 ggagaccaca acggtttccc tctagaaata attttgttta actataagaa ggagatatac
      181 atatgGGTTC TTCTATGAAA ATCGAAGAAG GTAAACTGGT AATCTGGATT AACGGCGATA
      241 AAGGCTATAA CGGTCTCGCT GAAGTCGGTA AGAAATTCGA GAAAGATACC GGAATTAAAG
      301 TCACCGTTGA GCATCCGGAT AAACTGGAAG AGAAATTCCC ACAGGTTGCG GCAACTGGCG
      361 ATGGCCCTGA CATTATCTTC TGGGCACACG ACCGCTTTGG TGGCTACGCT CAATCTGGCC
      421 TGTTGGCTGA AATCACCCCG GACAAAGCGT TCCAGGACAA GCTGTATCCG TTTACCTGGG
      481 ATGCCGTACG TTACAACGGC AAGCTGATTG CTTACCCGAT CGCTGTTGAA GCGTTATCGC
      541 TGATTTATAA CAAAGATCTG CTGCCGAACC CGCCAAAAAC CTGGGAAGAG ATCCCGGCGC
      601 TGGATAAAGA ACTGAAAGCG AAAGGTAAGA GCGCGCTGAT GTTCAACCTG CAAGAACCGT
      661 ACTTCACCTG GCCGCTGATT GCTGCTGACG GGGGTTATGC GTTCAAGTAT GAAAACGGCA
      721 AGTACGACAT TAAAGACGTG GGCGTGGATA ACGCTGGCGC GAAAGCGGGT CTGACCTTCC
      781 TGGTTGACCT GATTAAAAAC AAACACATGA ATGCAGACAC CGATTACTCC ATCGCAGAAG
      841 CTGCCTTTAA TAAAGGCGAA ACAGCGATGA CCATCAACGG CCCGTGGGCA TGGTCCAACA
      901 TCGACACCAG CAAAGTGAAT TATGGTGTAA CGGTACTGCC GACCTTCAAG GGTCAACCAT
      961 CCAAACCGTT CGTTGGCGTG CTGAGCGCAG GTATTAACGC CGCCAGTCCG AACAAAGAGC
     1021 TGGCAAAAGA GTTCCTCGAA AACTATCTGC TGACTGATGA AGGTCTGGAA GCGGTTAATA
     1081 AAGACAAACC GCTGGGTGCC GTAGCGCTGA AGTCTTACGA GGAAGAGTTG GCGAAAGATC
     1141 CACGTATTGC CGCCACTATG GAAAACGCCC AGAAAGGTGA AATCATGCCG AACATCCCGC
     1201 AGATGTCCGC TTTCTGGTAT GCCGTGCGTA CTGCGGTGAT CAACGCCGCC AGCGGTCGTC
     1261 AGACTGTCGA TGAAGCCCTG AAAGACGCGC AGACTAATTC GAGCTCGAAC AACAACAACA
     1321 ATAACAATAA CAACAACCTC GGGATCGAGG AAAACCTGta cttccaaTCG GATCCCNNNN
     1381 NNNNNNNNNN NNNNNNNNNN NNNNNNNNNN NNNNNNNNNN NNNNNNNNNN NNNNNNNNNN
     1441 NNNNNNNNNN NNNNNNNNNN NNNNNNNNNN NNNNNNNNNN NNNNNNNNNN NNNNNNNNNN
     1501 NNNNNNNNNN NNNNNNNNNN NNNNNNNNNN NNNNNNNNNN NNNNNNNNNN NNNNNNNNNN
     1561 NNNNNNNNNN NNNNNNNNNN NNNNNNNNNN NNNNNNNNNN NNNNNNNNNN NNNNNNNNNN
     1621 NNNNNNNNNN NNNNNNNNNN NNNNNNNNNN NNNNNNNNNN NNNNNNNNNN NNNNNNNNNN
     1681 NNNNNNNNNN NNNNNNNNNN NNNNNNNnNN NNNNNNNNNN NNNNNNNNNN NNNNNNNNNN
     1741 NNNNNNNNNN NNNNNNNNNN NNNNNNNNNN NNNNNNNNNN NNNNNNNNNN NNNNNNNNNN
     1801 NNNNNNNNNN NNNNNNNNNN NNNNNNNNNN NNNNNNNNNN NNNNNNNNNN NNNNNNNNNN
     1861 NNNNNNNNNN NNNNNNNNNN NNNNNNNNNN NNNNNNNNNN NNNNNNNNNN NNNNNNNNNN
     1921 NNNNNNNNNN NNNNNNNNNN NNNNNNNNNN NNNNNNNNNN NNNNNNNNNN NNNNNNNNNN
     1981 NNNNNNNNNN NNNNNNNNNN NNNNNNNNNN NNNNNNNNNN NNNNNNNNNN NNNNNNNNNN
     2041 NNNNNNNNNN NNNNNNNNNN NNNNNNNNNN NNNNNNNNNN NNNNNNNNNN NNNNNNNNNN
     2101 NNNNNNNNNN NNNNNNNNNN NNNNNNNNNN NNNNNGCTGC AGGGGCCCta agcttatcca
     2161 ccccgccgac cccgagcact cctcctaccg gtctgaacga catcttcgag gctcagaaaa
     2221 tcgaatggca cgaacatcat caccaccatc actaatagag cggccgccac cgctgagcaa
     2281 taactagcat aaccccttgg ggcctctaaa cgggtcttga ggggtttttt gctgaaagga
     2341 ggaactatat ccgggtaacg aattcaagct tgatatcatt caggacgagc ctcagactcc
     2401 agcgtaactg gactgcaatc aactcactgg ctcaccttca cgggtgggcc tttcttcggt
     2461 agaaaatcaa aggatcttct tgagatcctt tttttctgcg cgtaatctgc tgcttgcaaa
     2521 caaaaaaacc accgctacca gcggtggttt gtttgccgga tcaagagcta ccaactcttt
     2581 ttccgaggta actggcttca gcagagcgca gataccaaat actgttcttc tagtgtagcc
     2641 gtagttaggc caccacttca agaactctgt agcaccgcct acatacctcg ctctgctaat
     2701 cctgttacca gtggctgctg ccagtggcga taagtcgtgt cttaccgggt tggactcaag
     2761 acgatagtta ccggataagg cgcagcggtc gggctgaacg gggggttcgt gcacacagcc
     2821 cagcttggag cgaacgacct acaccgaact gagataccta cagcgtgagc tatgagaaag
     2881 cgccacgctt cccgaaggga gaaaggcgga caggtatccg gtaagcggca gggtcggaac
     2941 aggagagcgc acgagggagc ttccaggggg aaacgcctgg tatctttata gtcctgtcgg
     3001 gtttcgccac ctctgacttg agcatcgatt tttgtgatgc tcgtcagggg ggcggagcct
     3061 atggaaaaac gccagcaacg cagaaaggcc cacccgaagg tgagccaggt gattacattt
     3121 gggccctcat cagaggtttt caccgtcatc accgaaacgc gcgaggcagc tgcggtaaag
     3181 ctcatcagcg tggtcgtgaa gcgattcaca gatgtctgcc tgttcatccg cgtccagctc
     3241 gttgagtttc tccagaagcg ttaatgtctg gcttctgata aagcgggcca tgttaagggc
     3301 ggttttttcc tgtttggtca tttagaaaaa ctcatcgagc atcaagtgaa actgcaattt
     3361 attcatatca ggattatcaa taccatattt ttgaaaaagc cgtttctgta atgaaggaga
     3421 aaactcaccg aggcagttcc ataggatggc aagatcctgg tatcggtctg cgattccgac
     3481 tcgtccaaca tcaatacaac ctattaattt cccctcgtca aaaataaggt tatcaagtga
     3541 gaaatcacca tgagtgacga ctgaatccgg tgagaatggc aaaagcttat gcatttcttt
     3601 ccagacttgt tcaacaggcc agccattacg ctcgtcatca aaatcactcg caccaaccaa
     3661 accgttattc attcgtgatt gcgcctgagc gagacgaaat acgcgatcgc cgttaaaagg
     3721 acaattacaa acaggaatcg aatgcaaccg gcgcaggaac actgccagcg catcaacaat
     3781 attttcacct gaatcaggat attcttctaa tacctggaat gctgttttcc ctgggatcgc
     3841 agtggtgagt aaccatgcat catcaggagt acggataaaa tgcttgatgg tcggaagagg
     3901 cataaattcc gtcagccagt ttagcctgac catctcatct gtaacatcat tggcaacgct
     3961 acctttgcca tgtttcagaa acaactctgg cgcatcgggc ttcccataca atcgatagat
     4021 tgtcgcacct gattgcccga cattatcgcg agcccattta tacccatata aatcagcatc
     4081 catgttggaa tttaatcgcg gcctcgagca agacgtttcc cgttgaatat ggctcatagc
     4141 tcctgaaaat ctcgataact caaaaaatac gcccggtagt gatcttattt cattatggtg
     4201 aaagttggaa cctcttacgt gccgatcaag tcaaaagcct ccggtcggag gcttttgact
     4261 ttctgctatg gaggtcaggt atgatttaaa tggtcagtat tgagcgatat ctagagaatt
     4321 cgtc     
//
